Addgene plasmid #190881: pTSK573
Purpose: For C-terminal -Halo Tagging of a gene of interest with TRP1 selection marker in yeast S. cerevisiae
Depositing lab: Tatiana Karpova & Gunjan Mehta. Depositing organization: National Cancer Institute (NCI). Publication: Single-molecule tracking for studying protein dynamics and target-search mechanism in live cells of S. cerevisiae. Podh NK, Das A, Dey P, Paliwal S, Mehta G. STAR Protoc. 2022 Dec 16;3(4):101900. doi: 10.1016/j.xpro.2022.101900. Epub 2022 Dec 5. PubMed 36595957.
Backbone
  Vector backbone: pTSK568
  Backbone size w/o insert (bp): 6958
  Total vector size (bp): 7897
  Vector type: Bacterial cloning vector
  Selectable markers: TRP1
Growth in bacteria
  Bacterial resistance: Ampicillin, 100 μg/mL
  Growth temperature: 37°C
  Growth strain: DH5alpha
  Copy number: High Copy
Gene/Insert
  Gene/Insert name: HaloTag
  Species: Bacteria Rhodococcus rhodochrous
  Insert size (bp): 939
  Cloning method: Restriction Enzyme; 5′ cloning site NotI (not destroyed); 3′ cloning site SacII (not destroyed)
  Sequencing primers: 5′ cgatccgcttgagcaaagcc
Terms and licenses: Academic/Nonprofit Terms; Industry Terms: Not Available to Industry
How to cite: pTSK573 was a gift from Tatiana Karpova & Gunjan Mehta (Addgene plasmid # 190881 ; http://n2t.net/addgene:190881 ; RRID:Addgene_190881)
