[The description below was written by a language model from this plasmid's Addgene catalogue record and pLannotate feature annotations shown in this document.]
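Description:
pTSK573 is a bacterial cloning vector that serves as a template or donor for C-terminal HaloTag tagging of a gene of interest in Saccharomyces cerevisiae, with TRP1 as the yeast selection marker. It is built on the pTSK568 backbone, which the annotation shows to be pBluescript-like. It carries a high-copy ColE1/pUC origin, an ampicillin resistance gene with its own promoter, an f1 origin, lac promoter/operator and lacZα remnants, and flanking T3 and T7 promoters. No yeast replication origin or centromere is annotated, which is consistent with a plasmid propagated only in E. coli and used as a source of a tagging cassette rather than maintained episomally in yeast.

The payload is the HaloTag coding sequence, a modified Rhodococcus rhodochrous dehalogenase that bonds covalently to chloroalkane ligands. It was inserted between NotI and SacII sites that were both retained. Immediately downstream lies the TRP1 gene under its native promoter, so tag and marker form a contiguous unit that can be integrated at the 3′ end of a target open reading frame and selected by tryptophan prototrophy.

The feature table also shows elements the catalogue entry does not mention. A complete CUP2 (ACE1) coding sequence ends just upstream of the HaloTag, preceded by short ARG4 and TDH3 promoter fragments. This suggests the backbone carries an Ace1 fusion context, though the record does not explain its role. A full HIS3 marker with its promoter is also present in the backbone. The short MeCP2 hit and the small yeast gene fragments are probably linker or flanking sequence matches. The associated publication concerns single-molecule tracking of protein dynamics in live yeast cells, for which HaloTag fusions are labelled with fluorescent ligands.
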