Features (pLannotate 1.2.2; 27 found; start..end, strand, type, name):
     26..43      -  CDS            MeCP2 (fragment): transcriptional repression domain from rat methyl-CpG-binding protein 2 (Nan et al., 1997; Yeo et al., 2018)
     52..935     +  CDS            HaloTag® (fragment): modified bacterial dehalogenase that forms covalent bonds with chloroalkane derivatives
   1068..1345    +  promoter       TRP1 promoter: S. cerevisiae TRP1
   1346..2020    +  CDS            TRP1: phosphoribosylanthranilate isomerase, required for tryptophan biosynthesis; S. cerevisiae TRP1; yeast auxotrophic marker
   2026..2196    -  CDS            YGR5_YEAST (fragment): Protein uncertain: Swiss-Prot protein existence level 5. From Saccharomyces cerevisiae (strain ATCC 204508 / S288c) (Baker's yeast).
   2201..2278    -  CDS            YRB30 (fragment): YRB30_YEAST - Experimental evidence at protein level: Swiss-Prot protein existence level 1. Important for the export of protein containing nuclear export signal (NES) out of the nucleus. Stimulates the GTPase activity of GSP1. From Saccharomyces cerevisiae (strain ATCC 204508 / S288c) (Baker's yeast).
   2298..2316    -  promoter       T7 promoter: promoter for bacteriophage T7 RNA polymerase
   2319..2476    +  CDS            lacZα (fragment): LacZα fragment of β-galactosidase; lacZ fragment
   2480..2908    +  rep_origin     f1 ori (sequence partly withheld): f1 bacteriophage origin of replication; arrow indicates direction of (+) strand synthesis
   2936..2987    -  misc_feature   bom (fragment): basis of mobility region from pBR322
   3195..3857    -  CDS            HIS3: imidazoleglycerol-phosphate dehydratase, required for histidine biosynthesis; S. cerevisiae HIS3; yeast auxotrophic marker
   3858..4045    -  promoter       HIS3 promoter: S. cerevisiae HIS3
   4095..4175    +  CDS            MRM1 (fragment): MRM1_YEAST - Also known as PET56 From Saccharomyces cerevisiae (strain ATCC 204508 / S288c) (Baker's yeast).
   4176..4225    -  misc_feature   bom (fragment): basis of mobility region from pBR322
   4327..4362    -  CDS            rop (fragment): Rop protein, which maintains plasmids at low copy number; rop
   4457..4561    +  promoter       AmpR promoter: bla
   4562..5422    +  CDS            AmpR: β-lactamase; bla; confers resistance to ampicillin, carbenicillin, and related antibiotics
   5593..6181    +  rep_origin     ori: high-copy-number ColE1/pMB1/pBR322/pUC origin of replication
   6364..6456    +  CDS            lacI (fragment): lac repressor; lacI; The lac repressor binds to the lac operator to inhibit transcription in E. coli. This inhibition can be relieved by adding lactose or isopropyl-β-D-thiogalactopyranoside (IPTG).
   6469..6490    +  protein_bind   CAP binding site: CAP binding activates transcription in the presence of cAMP. E. coli catabolite activator protein
   6505..6535    +  promoter       lac promoter: promoter for the E. coli lac operon
   6543..6559    +  protein_bind   lac operator: The lac repressor binds to the lac operator to inhibit transcription in E. coli. This inhibition can be relieved by adding lactose or isopropyl-β-D-thiogalactopyranoside (IPTG). lac repressor encoded by lacI
   6604..6622    +  promoter       T3 promoter: promoter for bacteriophage T3 RNA polymerase
   6634..6654    -  misc_feature   MCS (fragment): pBluescript multiple cloning site
   7095..7111    -  promoter       ARG4 promoter (fragment): S. cerevisiae ARG4
   7209..7234    +  promoter       GAP promoter (fragment): S. cerevisiae TDH3; promoter for glyceraldehyde-3-phosphate dehydrogenase
   7235..3       +  CDS            CUP2 (across the origin): CUP2_YEAST - Also known as ACE1. Experimental evidence at protein level: Swiss-Prot protein existence level 1. Trans-acting regulatory protein that activates transcription of the CUP1 gene (metallothionein) in response to copper ions. Binds to the CUP1 UAS sequence 5'-GCTTCTTTTCCGCTGA-3'. Binds DNA only in presence of copper or silver. Copper seems to alter the conformation of the protein. From Saccharomyces cerevisiae (strain ATCC 204508 / S288c) (Baker's yeast).
>Addgene plasmid #190881 | pTSK573 | addgene full sequence | sequence record 374609 | Addgene NGS Result
CAAGCGGCCGCCGCTGCTGCCGCTGCAGCTGCTGCAGCTGCGATGGGTTCCGAAATCGGTACTGGCTTTC
CATTCGACCCCCATTATGTGGAAGTCCTGGGCGAGCGCATGCACTACGTCGATGTTGGTCCGCGCGATGG
CACCCCTGTGCTGTTCCTGCACGGTAACCCGACCTCCTCCTACGTGTGGCGCAACATCATCCCGCATGTT
GCACCGACCCATCGCTGCATTGCTCCAGACCTGATCGGTATGGGCAAATCCGACAAACCAGACCTGGGTT
ATTTCTTCGACGACCACGTCCGCTTCATGGATGCCTTCATCGAAGCCCTGGGTCTGGAAGAGGTCGTCCT
GGTCATTCACGACTGGGGCTCCGCTCTGGGTTTCCACTGGGCCAAGCGCAATCCAGAGCGCGTCAAAGGT
ATTGCATTTATGGAGTTCATCCGCCCTATCCCGACCTGGGACGAATGGCCAGAATTTGCCCGCGAGACCT
TCCAGGCCTTCCGCACCACCGACGTCGGCCGCAAGCTGATCATCGATCAGAACGTTTTTATCGAGGGTAC
GCTGCCGATGGGTGTCGTCCGCCCGCTGACTGAAGTCGAGATGGACCATTACCGCGAGCCGTTCCTGAAT
CCTGTTGACCGCGAGCCACTGTGGCGCTTCCCAAACGAGCTGCCAATCGCCGGTGAGCCAGCGAACATCG
TCGCGCTGGTCGAAGAATACATGGACTGGCTGCACCAGTCCCCTGTCCCGAAGCTGCTGTTCTGGGGCAC
CCCAGGCGTTCTGATCCCACCGGCCGAAGCCGCTCGCCTGGCCAAAAGCCTGCCTAACTGCAAGGCTGTG
GACATCGGCCCGGGTCTGAATCTGCTGCAAGAAGACAACCCGGACCTGATCGGCAGCGAGATCGCGCGCT
GGCTGTCTACTCTGGAGATTTCCGGTTAACCGCGGAAACGGCAGCCCCGATCTAAAAGAGCTGACAGGGA
AATGGTCAGAAAAAGAAACGTGCACCCGCCCGTCTGGACGCGCCGCTCACCCGCACGGCAGAGACCAATC
AGTAAAAATCAACGGTTAACGACATTACTATATATATAATATAGGAAGCATTTAATAGAACAGCATCGTA
ATATATGTGTACTTTGCAGTTATGACGCCAGATGGCAGTAGTGGAAGATATTCTTTATTGAAAAATAGCT
TGTCACCTTACGTACAATCTTGATCCGGAGCTTTTCTTTTTTTGCCGATTAAGAATTCGGTCGAAAAAAG
AAAAGGAGAGGGCCAAGAGGGAGGGCATTGGTGACTATTGAGCACGTGAGTATACGTGATTAAGCACACA
AAGGCAGCTTGGAGTATGTCTGTTATTAATTTCACAGGTAGTTCTGGTCCATTGGTGAAAGTTTGCGGCT
TGCAGAGCACAGAGGCCGCAGAATGTGCTCTAGATTCCGATGCTGACTTGCTGGGTATTATATGTGTGCC
CAATAGAAAGAGAACAATTGACCCGGTTATTGCAAGGAAAATTTCAAGTCTTGTAAAAGCATATAAAAAT
AGTTCAGGCACTCCGAAATACTTGGTTGGCGTGTTTCGTAATCAACCTAAGGAGGATGTTTTGGCTCTGG
TCAATGATTACGGCATTGATATCGTCCAACTGCATGGAGATGAGTCGTGGCAAGAATACCAAGAGTTCCT
CGGTTTGCCAGTTATTAAAAGACTCGTATTTCCAAAAGACTGCAACATACTACTCAGTGCAGCTTCACAG
AAACCTCATTCGTTTATTCCCTTGTTTGATTCAGAAGCAGGTGGGACAGGTGAACTTTTGGATTGGAACT
CGATTTCTGACTGGGTTGGAAGGCAAGAGAGCCCCGAAAGCTTACATTTTATGTTAGCTGGTGGACTGAC
GCCAGAAAATGTTGGTGATGCGCTTAGATTAAATGGCGTTATTGGTGTTGATGTAAGCGGAGGTGTGGAG
ACAAATGGTGTAAAAGACTCTAACAAAATAGCAAATTTCGTCAAAAATGCTAAGAAATAGGAGCTCTGCA
TCTGGACATCTATATAAATATACATATACATATATTGGCGGTTGTTTGTTCTCCCGGCAAGCTGGCAGTC
GGGCCGAGATTCGGATAAATTTTTCCATTCGTATACATATACATAGATATATACAATTATAAAATTTGTC
CAAGGCTGCACAGGATACGTAACCATCCTAAAGTTTTAGGTTTTTTAACTTTTTTTCTGTCTCTTCAATT
GTCGAATTGCTTATTCTATCCTTTCTGGAGTTCGTATTTAAATGAGCTCCAATTCGCCCTATAGTGAGTC
GTATTACAATTCACTGGCCGTCGTTTTACAACGTCGTGACTGGGAAAACCCTGGCGTTACCCAACTTAAT
CGCCTTGCAGCACATCCCCCTTTCGCCAGCTGGCGTAATAGCGAAGAGGCCCGCACCGATCGCCCTTCCC
AACAGTTGCGCAGCCTGAATGGCGAATGG
[124 nt withheld, positions 2480-2603]
C
[91 nt withheld, positions 2605-2695]
A
[49 nt withheld, positions 2697-2745]
CCTTTGACGTTGGAGTCCACGTTCTTT
[37 nt withheld, positions 2773-2809]
ACCCTATCTCGGTCTATTCTTTTGATTTATAAGGGATTTTGCCGATTTCGGCCTATTGGTTAAAAAATGA
GCTGATTTAACAAAAATTTAACGCGAATTTTAACAAAATATTAACGCTTACAATTTCCTGATGCGGTATT
TTCTCCTTACGCATCTGTGCGGTATTTCACACCGCATAGATCCGTCGAGTTCAAGAGAAAAAAAAAGAAA
AAGCAAAAAGAAAAAAGGAAAGCGCGCCTCGTTCAGAATGACACGTATAGAATGATGCATTACCTTGTCA
TCTTCAGTATCATACTGTTCGTATACATACTTACTGACATTCATAGGTATACATATATACACATGTATAT
ATATCGTATGCTGCAGCTTTAAATAATCGGTGTCACTACATAAGAACACCTTTGGTGGAGGGAACATCGT
TGGTACCATTGGGCGAGGTGGCTTCTCTTATGGCAACCGCAAGAGCCTTGAACGCACTCTCACTACGGTG
ATGATCATTCTTGCCTCGCAGACAATCAACGTGGAGGGTAATTCTGCTAGCCTCTGCAAAGCTTTCAAGA
AAATGCGGGATCATCTCGCAAGAGAGATCTCCTACTTTCTCCCTTTGCAAACCAAGTTCGACAACTGCGT
ACGGCCTGTTCGAAAGATCTACCACCGCTCTGGAAAGTGCCTCATCCAAAGGCGCAAATCCTGATCCAAA
CCTTTTTACTCCACGCACGGCCCCTAGGGCCTCTTTAAAAGCTTGACCGAGAGCAATCCCGCAGTCTTCA
GTGGTGTGATGGTCGTCTATGTGTAAGTCACCAATGCACTCAACGATTAGCGACCAGCCGGAATGCTTGG
CCAGAGCATGTATCATATGGTCCAGAAACCCTATACCTGTGTGGACGTTAATCACTTGCGATTGTGTGGC
CTGTTCTGCTACTGCTTCTGCCTCTTTTTCTGGGAAGATCGAGTGCTCTATCGCTAGGGGACCACCCTTT
AAAGAGATCGCAATCTGAATCTTGGTTTCATTTGTAATACGCTTTACTAGGGCTTTCTGCTCTGTCATCT
TTGCCTTCGTTTATCTTGCCTGCTCATTTTTTAGTATATTCTTCGAAGAAATCACATTACTTTATATAAT
GTATAATTCATTATGTGATAATGCCAATCGCTAAGAAAAAAAAAGAGTCATCCGCTAGGTGGAAAAAAAA
AAATGAAAATCATTACCGAGGCATAAAAAAATATAGAGTGTACTAGAGGAGGCCAAGAGTAATAGAAAAA
GAAAATTGCGGGAAAGGACTGTGTTATGACTTCCCTGACTAATGCCGTGTTCAAACGATACCTGGCAGTG
ACTCCTAGCGCTCACCAAGCTCTTAAAACGGGAATTTATGGTGCACTCTCAGTACAATCTGCTCTGATGC
CGCATAGTTAAGCCAGCCCCGACACCCGCCAACACCCGCTGACGCGCCCTGACGGGCTTGTCTGCTCCCG
GCATCCGCTTACAGACAAGCTGTGACCGTCTCCGGGAGCTGCATGTGTCAGAGGTTTTCACCGTCATCAC
CGAAACGCGCGAGACGAAAGGGCCTCGTGATACGCCTATTTTTATAGGTTAATGTCATGATAATAATGGT
TTCTTAGACGTCAGGTGGCACTTTTCGGGGAAATGTGCGCGGAACCCCTATTTGTTTATTTTTCTAAATA
CATTCAAATATGTATCCGCTCATGAGACAATAACCCTGATAAATGCTTCAATAATATTGAAAAAGGAAGA
GTATGAGTATTCAACATTTCCGTGTCGCCCTTATTCCCTTTTTTGCGGCATTTTGCCTTCCTGTTTTTGC
TCACCCAGAAACGCTGGTGAAAGTAAAAGATGCTGAAGATCAGTTGGGTGCACGAGTGGGTTACATCGAA
CTGGATCTCAACAGCGGTAAGATCCTTGAGAGTTTTCGCCCCGAAGAACGTTTTCCAATGATGAGCACTT
TTAAAGTTCTGCTATGTGGCGCGGTATTATCCCGTATTGACGCCGGGCAAGAGCAACTCGGTCGCCGCAT
ACACTATTCTCAGAATGACTTGGTTGAGTACTCACCAGTCACAGAAAAGCATCTTACGGATGGCATGACA
GTAAGAGAATTATGCAGTGCTGCCATAACCATGAGTGATAACACTGCGGCCAACTTACTTCTGACAACGA
TCGGAGGACCGAAGGAGCTAACCGCTTTTTTGCACAACATGGGGGATCATGTAACTCGCCTTGATCGTTG
GGAACCGGAGCTGAATGAAGCCATACCAAACGACGAGCGTGACACCACGATGCCTGTAGCAATGGCAACA
ACGTTGCGCAAACTATTAACTGGCGAACTACTTACTCTAGCTTCCCGGCAACAATTAATAGACTGGATGG
AGGCGGATAAAGTTGCAGGACCACTTCTGCGCTCGGCCCTTCCGGCTGGCTGGTTTATTGCTGATAAATC
TGGAGCCGGTGAGCGTGGGTCTCGCGGTATCATTGCAGCACTGGGGCCAGATGGTAAGCCCTCCCGTATC
GTAGTTATCTACACGACGGGGAGTCAGGCAACTATGGATGAACGAAATAGACAGATCGCTGAGATAGGTG
CCTCACTGATTAAGCATTGGTAACTGTCAGACCAAGTTTACTCATATATACTTTAGATTGATTTAAAACT
TCATTTTTAATTTAAAAGGATCTAGGTGAAGATCCTTTTTGATAATCTCATGACCAAAATCCCTTAACGT
GAGTTTTCGTTCCACTGAGCGTCAGACCCCGTAGAAAAGATCAAAGGATCTTCTTGAGATCCTTTTTTTC
TGCGCGTAATCTGCTGCTTGCAAACAAAAAAACCACCGCTACCAGCGGTGGTTTGTTTGCCGGATCAAGA
GCTACCAACTCTTTTTCCGAAGGTAACTGGCTTCAGCAGAGCGCAGATACCAAATACTGTTCTTCTAGTG
TAGCCGTAGTTAGGCCACCACTTCAAGAACTCTGTAGCACCGCCTACATACCTCGCTCTGCTAATCCTGT
TACCAGTGGCTGCTGCCAGTGGCGATAAGTCGTGTCTTACCGGGTTGGACTCAAGACGATAGTTACCGGA
TAAGGCGCAGCGGTCGGGCTGAACGGGGGGTTCGTGCACACAGCCCAGCTTGGAGCGAACGACCTACACC
GAACTGAGATACCTACAGCGTGAGCTATGAGAAAGCGCCACGCTTCCCGAAGGGAGAAAGGCGGACAGGT
ATCCGGTAAGCGGCAGGGTCGGAACAGGAGAGCGCACGAGGGAGCTTCCAGGGGGAAACGCCTGGTATCT
TTATAGTCCTGTCGGGTTTCGCCACCTCTGACTTGAGCGTCGATTTTTGTGATGCTCGTCAGGGGGGCGG
AGCCTATGGAAAAACGCCAGCAACGCGGCCTTTTTACGGTTCCTGGCCTTTTGCTGGCCTTTTGCTCACA
TGTTCTTTCCTGCGTTATCCCCTGATTCTGTGGATAACCGTATTACCGCCTTTGAGTGAGCTGATACCGC
TCGCCGCAGCCGAACGACCGAGCGCAGCGAGTCAGTGAGCGAGGAAGCGGAAGAGCGCCCAATACGCAAA
CCGCCTCTCCCCGCGCGTTGGCCGATTCATTAATGCAGCTGGCACGACAGGTTTCCCGACTGGAAAGCGG
GCAGTGAGCGCAACGCAATTAATGTGAGTTAGCTCACTCATTAGGCACCCCAGGCTTTACACTTTATGCT
TCCGGCTCGTATGTTGTGTGGAATTGTGAGCGGATAACAATTTCACACAGGAAACAGCTATGACCATGAT
TACGCCAAGCTCGAAATTAACCCTCACTAAAGGGAACAAAAGCTGGTACCGGGCCCCCCCTCGAGATTTA
AATCGCCAAAACGAGGCGAAGTCGCCAGGGTGCGCGGGCACGCAGGGTAAGAGCCGCAAGGCCTGGTTCG
GTAAGTATTAAGCTGTGGACGAAATAGCAGTAGCCATGGCGATGTAATTTATTAGACGGCGGCTTGATAA
AAGAGGACTGATAATCAGTGTATTCACAGAGTCGACGGTATCGATGTAGACGTATTAAAGCTCAATGATC
CTACAAGACATTAAGTAAAAAGGGGAAGCGATCTTAAATCCACATGAATTTCCTTTCTCTTTTTCTTCTT
CTTCTGTTCCCTTTTTCTTTCTTCTTCCTTCAACGTCTACGTAAATATAATGTATAACATCTCCACTTTC
CTTTCCCTTATAGCGTTATGTTACCTGTTTAAACTCTAAATTCTTCATCTACTACTGCTGTTACTACATG
TATATATGTTCATTTTTTTTTTTTTTTTTCACCACGGAAAACGTAAAAATGAGAGCATTTGTAACAAATA
AAGGAGAACTGTTCAATCAAGTGACATACAAAAACTCTCTCCAACTCTACAATGGATCCCGAATAAACAC
ACATAAATAAACAAAATGGTCGTAATTAACGGGGTCAAATATGCCTGTGAAACGTGTATCAGGGGTCACA
GGGCGGCGCAGTGTACTCACACTGATGGTCCGCTACAGATGATCAGACGCAAGGGAAGACCATCGACCAC
ATGTGGCCATTGTAAAGAGCTGAGAAGAACCAAGAACTTCAACCCATCCGGTGGGTGCATGTGTGCCTCT
GCACGACGGCCAGCTGTTGGCAGCAAGGAAGATGAAACACGATGTCGTTGTGATGAGGGTGAACCTTGTA
AATGTCATACCAAGAGGAAAAGCAGCCGGAAATCAAAGGGAGGGTCATGCCACAGAAGGGCAAATGATGA
AGCAGCGCATGTCAATGGTCTCGGTATTGCAGATCTGGACGTTCTTTTGGGCCTAAATGGTCGCTCGTCG
GATGTAGACATGACAACCACATTGCCGAGTTTGAAGCCACCTCTGCAAAACGGAGAAATTAAGGCCGACA
GCATTGACAATCTTGATTTGGCTTCCCTCGATCCGCTTGAGCAAAGCCCTAGTATATCTATGGAACCTGT
TAGTATCAATGAAACAGGAAGCGCATATACAACTACGAACACAGCACTAAACGATATTGACATTCCATTC
TCCATCAATGAGTTGAACGAGCTATACAAACAAGTATCTTCGCATAACTCACATTCA
